Addgene plasmid #120507: EF1a_MYC deltab_P2A_Hygro_Barcode
Purpose: Barcoded lentiviral vector to express MYC deltab in mammalian cells under control of EF1a promoter. Barcoded for transcript detection in single cell RNA-seq.
Depositing lab: Prashant Mali. Depositing organization: University of California, San Diego (UCSD). Publication: Mapping Cellular Reprogramming via Pooled Overexpression Screens with Paired Fitness and Single-Cell RNA-Sequencing Readout. Parekh U, Wu Y, Zhao D, Worlikar A, Shah N, Zhang K, Mali P. Cell Syst. 2018 Nov 12. pii: S2405-4712(18)30433-2. doi: 10.1016/j.cels.2018.10.008. PubMed 30448000.
Backbone
  Vector backbone: Unknown
  Backbone size w/o insert (bp): 9514
  Vector type: Lentiviral
  Selectable markers: Hygromycin
Growth in bacteria
  Bacterial resistance: Ampicillin, 100 μg/mL
  Growth temperature: 37°C
  Growth strain: Stbl3
  Copy number: High Copy
Gene/Insert
  Gene/Insert name: MYC deltab
  Species: H. sapiens (human)
  Insert size (bp): 1290
  Mutation: Deletion of basic motif
  Entrez Gene: MYC (a.k.a. MRTL, MYCC, bHLHe39, c-Myc)
  Promoter: EF1a
  Cloning method: Gibson Cloning
  Sequencing primers: 5′ 5'-ttctcaagcctcagacagtgg-3'
Terms and licenses: Academic/Nonprofit Terms; Industry Terms: Not Available to Industry
Depositor comments: 5' cloning site: BamHI (not destroyed), 3' cloning site: BamHI (not destroyed).
How to cite: EF1a_MYC deltab_P2A_Hygro_Barcode was a gift from Prashant Mali (Addgene plasmid # 120507 ; http://n2t.net/addgene:120507 ; RRID:Addgene_120507)
