[The description below was written by a language model from this plasmid's Addgene catalogue record and pLannotate feature annotations shown in this document.]
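Description:
EF1a_MYC deltab_P2A_Hygro_Barcode is a lentiviral transfer plasmid for constitutive expression of a human MYC mutant in mammalian cells. The backbone is recorded as unknown, but the annotated layout is that of a third-generation HIV-1-based vector. A CMV enhancer/promoter drives a truncated 5' LTR, followed by the Ψ packaging signal with a gag fragment, the Rev response element for nuclear export of the genomic RNA, and the cPPT/CTS. A second truncated LTR downstream, preceded by a loxP site, closes the proviral unit and is followed by a bGH polyadenylation signal. The plasmid is propagated in E. coli through a high-copy ColE1/pUC-type origin with ampicillin resistance. Outside the LTRs it also carries an f1 origin and an SV40/EM7-driven bleomycin/Zeocin resistance cassette.

The payload sits between the LTRs under the EF-1α promoter. It is MYC deltab, a c-Myc coding sequence in which the basic motif has been deleted. This fits the feature table, which annotates c-Myc only as a fragment, with the Myc epitope region called separately further downstream. According to the construct name, the MYC variant is linked through a P2A self-cleaving peptide to the hygromycin phosphotransferase gene (hph). One transcript therefore yields both proteins, and transduced cells can be selected with hygromycin. The P2A and the barcode are not annotated individually in the table. The barcode allows the expressed transcript to be identified in single-cell RNA-seq, and the associated publication used such vectors in pooled overexpression screens of cellular reprogramming with paired fitness and single-cell transcriptomic readouts.
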