Features (pLannotate 1.2.2; 34 found; start..end, strand, type, name):
     31..83      -  misc_feature   bom (fragment): basis of mobility region from pBR322
    238..617     +  enhancer       CMV enhancer: human cytomegalovirus immediate early enhancer
    618..817     +  promoter       CMV promoter: human cytomegalovirus (CMV) immediate early promoter
    835..1015    +  LTR            5' LTR (truncated): truncated 5' long terminal repeat (LTR) from HIV-1
   1062..1187    +  misc_feature   HIV-1 Ψ: packaging signal of human immunodeficiency virus type 1
   1171..1534    +  CDS            HIV-1 gag (fragment): gag protein from human immunodeficiency virus 1; gag
   1680..1913    +  misc_feature   RRE: The Rev response element (RRE) of HIV-1 allows for Rev-dependent mRNA export from the nucleus to the cytoplasm.
   2290..2390    +  CDS            Rev (fragment): human immunodeficiency virus 1 (HIV-1) Rev protein; rev; enhances nuclear export of unspliced and incompletely spliced viral mRNAs
   2440..2557    +  misc_feature   cPPT/CTS: central polypurine tract and central termination sequence of HIV-1
   2620..2686    +  CDS            small t antigen (fragment): SV40 (simian virus 40) small t antigen
   2693..3871    +  promoter       EF-1α promoter: strong constitutive promoter for human elongation factor EF-1α
   3888..3906    +  promoter       T7 promoter: promoter for bacteriophage T7 RNA polymerase
   3926..3962    -  misc_feature   MCS (fragment): pBluescript multiple cloning site
   3970..5031    +  CDS            c-Myc (fragment): human c-Myc proto-oncogene
   5170..5199    +  CDS            Myc: Myc (human c-Myc proto-oncogene) epitope tag
   5326..6348    +  CDS            hph: KHYB_ECOLX - Experimental evidence at protein level: Swiss-Prot protein existence level 1. The aminoglycoside phosphotransferases achieve inactivation of their antibiotic substrates by phosphorylation. Only phosphorylates hygromycin and closely related compounds such as demethyl analogs and destomycin. From Escherichia coli.
   6432..6545    +  CDS            nef (fragment): NEF_HV1LA - Experimental evidence at protein level: Swiss-Prot protein existence level 1. Extracellular Nef protein targets CD4(+) T-lymphocytes for apoptosis by interacting with CXCR4 surface receptors. From Human immunodeficiency virus type 1 group M subtype B (isolate Lai) (HIV-1).
   6543..6576    +  protein_bind   loxP: Cre-mediated recombination occurs in the 8-bp core sequence (GCATACAT). Cre recombinase
   6601..6781    +  LTR            5' LTR (truncated): truncated 5' long terminal repeat (LTR) from HIV-1
   6813..7037    +  polyA_signal   bGH poly(A) signal: bovine growth hormone polyadenylation signal
   7041..7062    +  promoter       SV40 promoter (fragment): SV40 enhancer and early promoter
   7083..7511    +  rep_origin     f1 ori (sequence partly withheld): f1 bacteriophage origin of replication; arrow indicates direction of (+) strand synthesis
   7525..7854    +  promoter       SV40 promoter: SV40 enhancer and early promoter
   7902..7949    +  promoter       EM7 promoter: synthetic bacterial promoter&nbsp
   7968..8342    +  CDS            BleoR: antibiotic-binding protein; Sh ble from Streptoalloteichus hindustanus; confers resistance to bleomycin, phleomycin, and Zeocin™
   8352..8477    +  CDS            ble (fragment): BLE_KLEPN - Experimental evidence at protein level: Swiss-Prot protein existence level 1. Binding protein with a strong affinity to the bleomycin family of antibiotics. Binds to CL990; an antimitotic-antibiotic compound. From Klebsiella pneumoniae.
   8472..8593    +  polyA_signal   SV40 poly(A) signal: SV40 polyadenylation signal
   8664..8686    -  protein_bind   lac operator (fragment): The lac repressor binds to the lac operator to inhibit transcription in E. coli. This inhibition can be relieved by adding lactose or isopropyl-β-D-thiogalactopyranoside (IPTG). lac repressor encoded by lacI
   8690..8720    -  promoter       lac promoter: promoter for the E. coli lac operon
   8735..8756    -  protein_bind   CAP binding site: CAP binding activates transcription in the presence of cAMP. E. coli catabolite activator protein
   8769..8861    -  CDS            lacI (fragment): lac repressor; lacI; The lac repressor binds to the lac operator to inhibit transcription in E. coli. This inhibition can be relieved by adding lactose or isopropyl-β-D-thiogalactopyranoside (IPTG).
   9044..9632    -  rep_origin     ori: high-copy-number ColE1/pMB1/pBR322/pUC origin of replication
   9803..10663   -  CDS            AmpR: β-lactamase; bla; confers resistance to ampicillin, carbenicillin, and related antibiotics
  10664..10768   -  promoter       AmpR promoter: bla
>Addgene plasmid #120507 | EF1a_MYC deltab_P2A_Hygro_Barcode | addgene full sequence | sequence record 234929 | Addgene NGS Result
GTCGACGGATCGGGAGATCTCCCGATCCCCTATGGTGCACTCTCAGTACAATCTGCTCTGATGCCGCATA
GTTAAGCCAGTATCTGCTCCCTGCTTGTGTGTTGGAGGTCGCTGAGTAGTGCGCGAGCAAAATTTAAGCT
ACAACAAGGCAAGGCTTGACCGACAATTGCATGAAGAATCTGCTTAGGGTTAGGCGTTTTGCGCTGCTTC
GCGATGTACGGGCCAGATATACGCGTTGACATTGATTATTGACTAGTTATTAATAGTAATCAATTACGGG
GTCATTAGTTCATAGCCCATATATGGAGTTCCGCGTTACATAACTTACGGTAAATGGCCCGCCTGGCTGA
CCGCCCAACGACCCCCGCCCATTGACGTCAATAATGACGTATGTTCCCATAGTAACGCCAATAGGGACTT
TCCATTGACGTCAATGGGTGGAGTATTTACGGTAAACTGCCCACTTGGCAGTACATCAAGTGTATCATAT
GCCAAGTACGCCCCCTATTGACGTCAATGACGGTAAATGGCCCGCCTGGCATTATGCCCAGTACATGACC
TTATGGGACTTTCCTACTTGGCAGTACATCTACGTATTAGTCATCGCTATTACCATGGTGATGCGGTTTT
GGCAGTACATCAATGGGCGTGGATAGCGGTTTGACTCACGGGGATTTCCAAGTCTCCACCCCATTGACGT
CAATGGGAGTTTGTTTTGGCACCAAAATCAACGGGACTTTCCAAAATGTCGTAACAACTCCGCCCCATTG
ACGCAAATGGGCGGTAGGCGTGTACGGTGGGAGGTCTATATAAGCAGCGCGTTTTGCCTGTACTGGGTCT
CTCTGGTTAGACCAGATCTGAGCCTGGGAGCTCTCTGGCTAACTAGGGAACCCACTGCTTAAGCCTCAAT
AAAGCTTGCCTTGAGTGCTTCAAGTAGTGTGTGCCCGTCTGTTGTGTGACTCTGGTAACTAGAGATCCCT
CAGACCCTTTTAGTCAGTGTGGAAAATCTCTAGCAGTGGCGCCCGAACAGGGACTTGAAAGCGAAAGGGA
AACCAGAGGAGCTCTCTCGACGCAGGACTCGGCTTGCTGAAGCGCGCACGGCAAGAGGCGAGGGGCGGCG
ACTGGTGAGTACGCCAAAAATTTTGACTAGCGGAGGCTAGAAGGAGAGAGATGGGTGCGAGAGCGTCAGT
ATTAAGCGGGGGAGAATTAGATCGCGATGGGAAAAAATTCGGTTAAGGCCAGGGGGAAAGAAAAAATATA
AATTAAAACATATAGTATGGGCAAGCAGGGAGCTAGAACGATTCGCAGTTAATCCTGGCCTGTTAGAAAC
ATCAGAAGGCTGTAGACAAATACTGGGACAGCTACAACCATCCCTTCAGACAGGATCAGAAGAACTTAGA
TCATTATATAATACAGTAGCAACCCTCTATTGTGTGCATCAAAGGATAGAGATAAAAGACACCAAGGAAG
CTTTAGACAAGATAGAGGAAGAGCAAAACAAAAGTAAGACCACCGCACAGCAAGCGGCCGCTGATCTTCA
GACCTGGAGGAGGAGATATGAGGGACAATTGGAGAAGTGAATTATATAAATATAAAGTAGTAAAAATTGA
ACCATTAGGAGTAGCACCCACCAAGGCAAAGAGAAGAGTGGTGCAGAGAGAAAAAAGAGCAGTGGGAATA
GGAGCTTTGTTCCTTGGGTTCTTGGGAGCAGCAGGAAGCACTATGGGCGCAGCGTCAATGACGCTGACGG
TACAGGCCAGACAATTATTGTCTGGTATAGTGCAGCAGCAGAACAATTTGCTGAGGGCTATTGAGGCGCA
ACAGCATCTGTTGCAACTCACAGTCTGGGGCATCAAGCAGCTCCAGGCAAGAATCCTGGCTGTGGAAAGA
TACCTAAAGGATCAACAGCTCCTGGGGATTTGGGGTTGCTCTGGAAAACTCATTTGCACCACTGCTGTGC
CTTGGAATGCTAGTTGGAGTAATAAATCTCTGGAACAGATTTGGAATCACACGACCTGGATGGAGTGGGA
CAGAGAAATTAACAATTACACAAGCTTAATACACTCCTTAATTGAAGAATCGCAAAACCAGCAAGAAAAG
AATGAACAAGAATTATTGGAATTAGATAAATGGGCAAGTTTGTGGAATTGGTTTAACATAACAAATTGGC
TGTGGTATATAAAATTATTCATAATGATAGTAGGAGGCTTGGTAGGTTTAAGAATAGTTTTTGCTGTACT
TTCTATAGTGAATAGAGTTAGGCAGGGATATTCACCATTATCGTTTCAGACCCACCTCCCAACCCCGAGG
GGACCCGACAGGCCCGAAGGAATAGAAGAAGAAGGTGGAGAGAGAGACAGAGACAGATCCATTCGATTAG
TGAACGGATCGGCACTGCGTGCGCCAATTCTGCAGACAAATGGCAGTATTCATCCACAATTTTAAAAGAA
AAGGGGGGATTGGGGGGTACAGTGCAGGGGAAAGAATAGTAGACATAATAGCAACAGACATACAAACTAA
AGAATTACAAAAACAAATTACAAAAATTCAAAATTTTCGGGTTTATTACAGGGACAGCAGAGATCCAGTT
TGGTTAATTAATCGATAAGCTTTGCAAAGATGGATAAAGTTTTAAACAGAGAGGAATCTTTGCAGCTAAT
GGACCTTCTAGGTCTTGAAAGGAGTGGGAATTGGCTCCGGTGCCCGTCAGTGGGCAGAGCGCACATCGCC
CACAGTCCCCGAGAAGTTGGGGGGAGGGGTCGGCAATTGAACCGGTGCCTAGAGAAGGTGGCGCGGGGTA
AACTGGGAAAGTGATGTCGTGTACTGGCTCCGCCTTTTTCCCGAGGGTGGGGGAGAACCGTATATAAGTG
CAGTAGTCGCCGTGAACGTTCTTTTTCGCAACGGGTTTGCCGCCAGAACACAGGTAAGTGCCGTGTGTGG
TTCCCGCGGGCCTGGCCTCTTTACGGGTTATGGCCCTTGCGTGCCTTGAATTACTTCCACCTGGCTGCAG
TACGTGATTCTTGATCCCGAGCTTCGGGTTGGAAGTGGGTGGGAGAGTTCGAGGCCTTGCGCTTAAGGAG
CCCCTTCGCCTCGTGCTTGAGTTGAGGCCTGGCCTGGGCGCTGGGGCCGCCGCGTGCGAATCTGGTGGCA
CCTTCGCGCCTGTCTCGCTGCTTTCGATAAGTCTCTAGCCATTTAAAATTTTTGATGACCTGCTGCGACG
CTTTTTTTCTGGCAAGATAGTCTTGTAAATGCGGGCCAAGATCTGCACACTGGTATTTCGGTTTTTGGGG
CCGCGGGCGGCGACGGGGCCCGTGCGTCCCAGCGCACATGTTCGGCGAGGCGGGGCCTGCGAGCGCGGCC
ACCGAGAATCGGACGGGGGTAGTCTCAAGCTGGCCGGCCTGCTCTGGTGCCTGGCCTCGCGCCGCCGTGT
ATCGCCCCGCCCTGGGCGGCAAGGCTGGCCCGGTCGGCACCAGTTGCGTGAGCGGAAAGATGGCCGCTTC
CCGGCCCTGCTGCAGGGAGCTCAAAATGGAGGACGCGGCGCTCGGGAGAGCGGGCGGGTGAGTCACCCAC
ACAAAGGAAAAGGGCCTTTCCGTCCTCAGCCGTCGCTTCATGTGACTCCACGGAGTACCGGGCGCCGTCC
AGGCACCTCGATTAGTTCTCGAGCTTTTGGAGTACGTCGTCTTTAGGTTGGGGGGAGGGGTTTTATGCGA
TGGAGTTTCCCCACACTGAGTGGGTGGAGACTGAAGTTAGGCCAGCTTGGCACTTGATGTAATTCTCCTT
GGAATTTGCCCTTTTTGAGTTTGGATCTTGGTTCATTCTCAAGCCTCAGACAGTGGTTCAAAGTTTTTTT
CTTCCATTTCAGGTGTCGTGAGGAATTAGCTTGGTACTAATACGACTCACTATAGGGAGACCCAAGCTGG
CTAGGTAAGCTTGATATCGAATTCCTGCAGCCCGGGGGATCCCGCCACCATGCCCCTCAACGTTAGCTTC
ACCAACAGGAACTATGACCTCGACTACGACTCGGTGCAGCCGTATTTCTACTGCGACGAGGAGGAGAACT
TCTACCAGCAGCAGCAGCAGAGCGAGCTGCAGCCCCCGGCGCCCAGCGAGGATATCTGGAAGAAATTCGA
GCTGCTGCCCACCCCGCCCCTGTCCCCTAGCCGCCGCTCCGGGCTCTGCTCGCCCTCCTACGTTGCGGTC
ACACCCTTCTCCCTTCGGGGAGACAACGACGGCGGTGGCGGGAGCTTCTCCACGGCCGACCAGCTGGAGA
TGGTGACCGAGCTGCTGGGAGGAGACATGGTGAACCAGAGTTTCATCTGCGACCCGGACGACGAGACCTT
CATCAAAAACATCATCATCCAGGACTGTATGTGGAGCGGCTTCTCGGCCGCCGCCAAGCTCGTCTCAGAG
AAGCTGGCCTCCTACCAGGCTGCGCGCAAAGACAGCGGCAGCCCGAACCCCGCCCGCGGCCACAGCGTCT
GCTCCACCTCCAGCTTGTACCTGCAGGATCTGAGCGCCGCCGCCTCAGAGTGCATCGACCCCTCGGTGGT
CTTCCCCTACCCTCTCAACGACAGCAGCTCGCCCAAGTCCTGCGCCTCGCAAGACTCCAGCGCCTTCTCT
CCGTCCTCGGATTCTCTGCTCTCCTCGACGGAGTCCTCCCCGCAGGGCAGCCCCGAGCCCCTGGTGCTCC
ATGAGGAGACACCGCCCACCACCAGCAGCGACTCTGAGGAGGAACAAGAAGATGAGGAAGAAATCGATGT
TGTTTCTGTGGAAAAGAGGCAGGCTCCTGGCAAAAGGTCAGAGTCTGGATCACCTTCTGCTGGAGGCCAC
AGCAAACCTCCTCACAGCCCACTGGTCCTCAAGAGGTGCCACGTCTCCACACATCAGCACAACTACGCAG
CGCCTCCCTCCACTCGGAAGGACTATCCTGCTGCCAAGAGGGTCAAGTTGGACAGTGTCAGAGTCCTGAG
ACAGATCAGCAACAACCGAAAATGCACCAGCCCCAGGTCCTCGGACACCGAGGAGAATGTCGGATCAGGT
AGCGGTGAGCTAAAACGGAGCTTTTTTGCCCTGCGTGACCAGATCCCGGAGTTGGAAAACAATGAAAAGG
CCCCCAAGGTAGTTATCCTTAAAAAAGCCACAGCATACATCCTGTCCGTCCAAGCAGAGGAGCAAAAGCT
CATTTCTGAAGAGGACTTGTTGCGGAAACGACGAGAACAGTTGAAACACAAACTTGAACAGCTACGGAAC
TCTTGTGCGGGATCCGGCGCAACAAACTTCTCTCTGCTGAAACAAGCCGGAGATGTCGAAGAGAATCCTG
GACCGATGAAAAAGCCTGAACTCACCGCGACGTCTGTCGAGAAGTTTCTGATCGAAAAGTTCGACAGCGT
CTCCGACCTGATGCAGCTCTCGGAGGGCGAAGAATCTCGTGCTTTCAGCTTCGATGTAGGAGGGCGTGGA
TATGTCCTGCGGGTAAATAGCTGCGCCGATGGTTTCTACAAAGATCGTTATGTTTATCGGCACTTTGCAT
CGGCCGCGCTCCCGATTCCGGAAGTGCTTGACATTGGGGAATTCAGCGAGAGCCTGACCTATTGCATCTC
CCGCCGTGCACAGGGTGTCACGTTGCAAGACCTGCCTGAAACCGAACTGCCCGCTGTTCTGCAGCCGGTC
GCGGAGGCCATGGATGCGATCGCTGCGGCCGATCTTAGCCAGACGAGCGGGTTCGGCCCATTCGGACCGC
AAGGAATCGGTCAATACACTACATGGCGTGATTTCATATGCGCGATTGCTGATCCCCATGTGTATCACTG
GCAAACTGTGATGGACGACACCGTCAGTGCGTCCGTCGCGCAGGCTCTCGATGAGCTGATGCTTTGGGCC
GAGGACTGCCCCGAAGTCCGGCACCTCGTGCACGCGGATTTCGGCTCCAACAATGTCCTGACGGACAATG
GCCGCATAACAGCGGTCATTGACTGGAGCGAGGCGATGTTCGGGGATTCCCAATACGAGGTCGCCAACAT
CTTCTTCTGGAGGCCGTGGTTGGCTTGTATGGAGCAGCAGACGCGCTACTTCGAGCGGAGGCATCCGGAG
CTTGCAGGATCGCCGCGGCTCCGGGCGTATATGCTCCGCATTGGTCTTGACCAACTCTATCAGAGCTTGG
TTGACGGCAATTTCGATGATGCAGCTTGGGCGCAGGGTCGATGCGACGCAATCGTCCGATCCGGAGCCGG
GACTGTCGGGCGTACACAAATCGCCCGCAGAAGCGCGGCCGTCTGGACCGATGGCTGTGTAGAAGTACTC
GCCGATAGTGGAAACCGACGCCCCAGCACTCGTCCGAGGGCAAAGGAATAAGTTAGAACTATTTCCTGGC
TGTTACGCGGCTATACTATTGCGGGAGTGCTACTGACGGGCTTGTTAAACAGTGAACCGCCCGCCCCACG
ACCCGCAGCGCCCGACCGAAAGGAGCGCACGACCCCATGCATCGAACAAAAGAAAAGGGGGGACTGGAAG
GGCTAATTCACTCCCAACGAAGACAAGATATCATAACTTCGTATAGCATACATTATACGAAGTTATCGGC
TAGCTGGTCCGGACTGTACTGGGTCTCTCTGGTTAGACCAGATCTGAGCCTGGGAGCTCTCTGGCTAACT
AGGGAACCCACTGCTTAAGCCTCAATAAAGCTTGCCTTGAGTGCTTCAAGTAGTGTGTGCCCGTCTGTTG
TGTGACTCTGGTAACTAGAGATCCCTCAGACCCTTTTAGTCAGTGTGGAAAATCTCTAGCAGGGCCCGTT
TAAACCCGCTGATCAGCCTCGACTGTGCCTTCTAGTTGCCAGCCATCTGTTGTTTGCCCCTCCCCCGTGC
CTTCCTTGACCCTGGAAGGTGCCACTCCCACTGTCCTTTCCTAATAAAATGAGGAAATTGCATCGCATTG
TCTGAGTAGGTGTCATTCTATTCTGGGGGGTGGGGTGGGGCAGGACAGCAAGGGGGAGGATTGGGAAGAC
AATAGCAGGCATGCTGGGGATGCGGTGGGCTCTATGGCTTCTGAGGCGGAAAGAACCAGCTGGGGCTCTA
GGGGGTATCCCC
[124 nt withheld, positions 7083-7206]
C
[91 nt withheld, positions 7208-7298]
A
[49 nt withheld, positions 7300-7348]
CCTTTGACGTTGGAGTCCACGTTCTTT
[37 nt withheld, positions 7376-7412]
ACCCTATCTCGGTCTATTCTTTTGATTTATAAGGGATTTTGCCGATTTCGGCCTATTGGTTAAAAAATGA
GCTGATTTAACAAAAATTTAACGCGAATTAATTCTGTGGAATGTGTGTCAGTTAGGGTGTGGAAAGTCCC
CAGGCTCCCCAGCAGGCAGAAGTATGCAAAGCATGCATCTCAATTAGTCAGCAACCAGGTGTGGAAAGTC
CCCAGGCTCCCCAGCAGGCAGAAGTATGCAAAGCATGCATCTCAATTAGTCAGCAACCATAGTCCCGCCC
CTAACTCCGCCCATCCCGCCCCTAACTCCGCCCAGTTCCGCCCATTCTCCGCCCCATGGCTGACTAATTT
TTTTTATTTATGCAGAGGCCGAGGCCGCCTCTGCCTCTGAGCTATTCCAGAAGTAGTGAGGAGGCTTTTT
TGGAGGCCTAGGCTTTTGCAAAAAGCTCCCGGGAGCTTGTATATCCATTTTCGGATCTGATCAGCACGTG
TTGACAATTAATCATCGGCATAGTATATCGGCATAGTATAATACGACAAGGTGAGGAACTAAACCATGGC
CAAGTTGACCAGTGCCGTTCCGGTGCTCACCGCGCGCGACGTCGCCGGAGCGGTCGAGTTCTGGACCGAC
CGGCTCGGGTTCTCCCGGGACTTCGTGGAGGACGACTTCGCCGGTGTGGTCCGGGACGACGTGACCCTGT
TCATCAGCGCGGTCCAGGACCAGGTGGTGCCGGACAACACCCTGGCCTGGGTGTGGGTGCGCGGCCTGGA
CGAGCTGTACGCCGAGTGGTCGGAGGTCGTGTCCACGAACTTCCGGGACGCCTCCGGGCCGGCCATGACC
GAGATCGGCGAGCAGCCGTGGGGGCGGGAGTTCGCCCTGCGCGACCCGGCCGGCAACTGCGTGCACTTCG
TGGCCGAGGAGCAGGACTGACACGTGCTACGAGATTTCGATTCCACCGCCGCCTTCTATGAAAGGTTGGG
CTTCGGAATCGTTTTCCGGGACGCCGGCTGGATGATCCTCCAGCGCGGGGATCTCATGCTGGAGTTCTTC
GCCCACCCCAACTTGTTTATTGCAGCTTATAATGGTTACAAATAAAGCAATAGCATCACAAATTTCACAA
ATAAAGCATTTTTTTCACTGCATTCTAGTTGTGGTTTGTCCAAACTCATCAATGTATCTTATCATGTCTG
TATACCGTCGACCTCTAGCTAGAGCTTGGCGTAATCATGGTCATAGCTGTTTCCTGTGTGAAATTGTTAT
CCGCTCACAATTCCACACAACATACGAGCCGGAAGCATAAAGTGTAAAGCCTGGGGTGCCTAATGAGTGA
GCTAACTCACATTAATTGCGTTGCGCTCACTGCCCGCTTTCCAGTCGGGAAACCTGTCGTGCCAGCTGCA
TTAATGAATCGGCCAACGCGCGGGGAGAGGCGGTTTGCGTATTGGGCGCTCTTCCGCTTCCTCGCTCACT
GACTCGCTGCGCTCGGTCGTTCGGCTGCGGCGAGCGGTATCAGCTCACTCAAAGGCGGTAATACGGTTAT
CCACAGAATCAGGGGATAACGCAGGAAAGAACATGTGAGCAAAAGGCCAGCAAAAGGCCAGGAACCGTAA
AAAGGCCGCGTTGCTGGCGTTTTTCCATAGGCTCCGCCCCCCTGACGAGCATCACAAAAATCGACGCTCA
AGTCAGAGGTGGCGAAACCCGACAGGACTATAAAGATACCAGGCGTTTCCCCCTGGAAGCTCCCTCGTGC
GCTCTCCTGTTCCGACCCTGCCGCTTACCGGATACCTGTCCGCCTTTCTCCCTTCGGGAAGCGTGGCGCT
TTCTCATAGCTCACGCTGTAGGTATCTCAGTTCGGTGTAGGTCGTTCGCTCCAAGCTGGGCTGTGTGCAC
GAACCCCCCGTTCAGCCCGACCGCTGCGCCTTATCCGGTAACTATCGTCTTGAGTCCAACCCGGTAAGAC
ACGACTTATCGCCACTGGCAGCAGCCACTGGTAACAGGATTAGCAGAGCGAGGTATGTAGGCGGTGCTAC
AGAGTTCTTGAAGTGGTGGCCTAACTACGGCTACACTAGAAGAACAGTATTTGGTATCTGCGCTCTGCTG
AAGCCAGTTACCTTCGGAAAAAGAGTTGGTAGCTCTTGATCCGGCAAACAAACCACCGCTGGTAGCGGTG
GTTTTTTTGTTTGCAAGCAGCAGATTACGCGCAGAAAAAAAGGATCTCAAGAAGATCCTTTGATCTTTTC
TACGGGGTCTGACGCTCAGTGGAACGAAAACTCACGTTAAGGGATTTTGGTCATGAGATTATCAAAAAGG
ATCTTCACCTAGATCCTTTTAAATTAAAAATGAAGTTTTAAATCAATCTAAAGTATATATGAGTAAACTT
GGTCTGACAGTTACCAATGCTTAATCAGTGAGGCACCTATCTCAGCGATCTGTCTATTTCGTTCATCCAT
AGTTGCCTGACTCCCCGTCGTGTAGATAACTACGATACGGGAGGGCTTACCATCTGGCCCCAGTGCTGCA
ATGATACCGCGAGACCCACGCTCACCGGCTCCAGATTTATCAGCAATAAACCAGCCAGCCGGAAGGGCCG
AGCGCAGAAGTGGTCCTGCAACTTTATCCGCCTCCATCCAGTCTATTAATTGTTGCCGGGAAGCTAGAGT
AAGTAGTTCGCCAGTTAATAGTTTGCGCAACGTTGTTGCCATTGCTACAGGCATCGTGGTGTCACGCTCG
TCGTTTGGTATGGCTTCATTCAGCTCCGGTTCCCAACGATCAAGGCGAGTTACATGATCCCCCATGTTGT
GCAAAAAAGCGGTTAGCTCCTTCGGTCCTCCGATCGTTGTCAGAAGTAAGTTGGCCGCAGTGTTATCACT
CATGGTTATGGCAGCACTGCATAATTCTCTTACTGTCATGCCATCCGTAAGATGCTTTTCTGTGACTGGT
GAGTACTCAACCAAGTCATTCTGAGAATAGTGTATGCGGCGACCGAGTTGCTCTTGCCCGGCGTCAATAC
GGGATAATACCGCGCCACATAGCAGAACTTTAAAAGTGCTCATCATTGGAAAACGTTCTTCGGGGCGAAA
ACTCTCAAGGATCTTACCGCTGTTGAGATCCAGTTCGATGTAACCCACTCGTGCACCCAACTGATCTTCA
GCATCTTTTACTTTCACCAGCGTTTCTGGGTGAGCAAAAACAGGAAGGCAAAATGCCGCAAAAAAGGGAA
TAAGGGCGACACGGAAATGTTGAATACTCATACTCTTCCTTTTTCAATATTATTGAAGCATTTATCAGGG
TTATTGTCTCATGAGCGGATACATATTTGAATGTATTTAGAAAAATAAACAAATAGGGGTTCCGCGCACA
TTTCCCCGAAAAGTGCCACCTGAC
