>Addgene plasmid #120507 | EF1a_MYC deltab_P2A_Hygro_Barcode | depositor partial sequence | sequence record 228889 | MYC deltab gene
ATGCCCCTCAACGTTAGCTTCACCAACAGGAACTATGACCTCGACTACGACTCGGTGCAGCCGTATTTCT
ACTGCGACGAGGAGGAGAACTTCTACCAGCAGCAGCAGCAGAGCGAGCTGCAGCCCCCGGCGCCCAGCGA
GGATATCTGGAAGAAATTCGAGCTGCTGCCCACCCCGCCCCTGTCCCCTAGCCGCCGCTCCGGGCTCTGC
TCGCCCTCCTACGTTGCGGTCACACCCTTCTCCCTTCGGGGAGACAACGACGGCGGTGGCGGGAGCTTCT
CCACGGCCGACCAGCTGGAGATGGTGACCGAGCTGCTGGGAGGAGACATGGTGAACCAGAGTTTCATCTG
CGACCCGGACGACGAGACCTTCATCAAAAACATCATCATCCAGGACTGTATGTGGAGCGGCTTCTCGGCC
GCCGCCAAGCTCGTCTCAGAGAAGCTGGCCTCCTACCAGGCTGCGCGCAAAGACAGCGGCAGCCCGAACC
CCGCCCGCGGCCACAGCGTCTGCTCCACCTCCAGCTTGTACCTGCAGGATCTGAGCGCCGCCGCCTCAGA
GTGCATCGACCCCTCGGTGGTCTTCCCCTACCCTCTCAACGACAGCAGCTCGCCCAAGTCCTGCGCCTCG
CAAGACTCCAGCGCCTTCTCTCCGTCCTCGGATTCTCTGCTCTCCTCGACGGAGTCCTCCCCGCAGGGCA
GCCCCGAGCCCCTGGTGCTCCATGAGGAGACACCGCCCACCACCAGCAGCGACTCTGAGGAGGAACAAGA
AGATGAGGAAGAAATCGATGTTGTTTCTGTGGAAAAGAGGCAGGCTCCTGGCAAAAGGTCAGAGTCTGGA
TCACCTTCTGCTGGAGGCCACAGCAAACCTCCTCACAGCCCACTGGTCCTCAAGAGGTGCCACGTCTCCA
CACATCAGCACAACTACGCAGCGCCTCCCTCCACTCGGAAGGACTATCCTGCTGCCAAGAGGGTCAAGTT
GGACAGTGTCAGAGTCCTGAGACAGATCAGCAACAACCGAAAATGCACCAGCCCCAGGTCCTCGGACACC
GAGGAGAATGTCGGATCAGGTAGCGGTGAGCTAAAACGGAGCTTTTTTGCCCTGCGTGACCAGATCCCGG
AGTTGGAAAACAATGAAAAGGCCCCCAAGGTAGTTATCCTTAAAAAAGCCACAGCATACATCCTGTCCGT
CCAAGCAGAGGAGCAAAAGCTCATTTCTGAAGAGGACTTGTTGCGGAAACGACGAGAACAGTTGAAACAC
AAACTTGAACAGCTACGGAACTCTTGTGCG
