>Addgene plasmid #120507 | EF1a_MYC deltab_P2A_Hygro_Barcode | depositor partial sequence | sequence record 228890 | MYC deltab barcode
GCTATACTATTGCGGGAGTG
